>Addgene plasmid #235822 | pME_Cp_0_2_072_Synthetic_promoter_16 | addgene full sequence | sequence record 476031 | Addgene NGS Result
GGTCTCGGGAGGGAATGGCAATTTGACAACAAGCAAGTAAAGGGTTAAATTAAGAACTACTTGAGACCAC
TCATCGCGACTAGTAGCGGCCGCTGCAGTCCGGCAAAAAAGGGCAAGGTGTCACCACCCTGCCCTTTTTC
TTTAAAACCGAAAAGATTACTTCGCGTTATGCAGGCTTCCTCGCTCACTGACTCGCTGCGCTCGGTCGTT
CGGCTGCGGCGAGCGGTATCAGCTCACTCAAAGGCGGTAATACGGTTATCCACAGAATCAGGGGATAACG
CAGGAAAGAACATGTGAGCAAAAGGCCAGCAAAAGGCCAGGAACCGTAAAAAGGCCGCGTTGCTGGCGTT
TTTCCATAGGCTCCGCCCCCCTGACGAGCATCACAAAAATCGACGCTCAAGTCAGAGGTGGCGAAACCCG
ACAGGACTATAAAGATACCAGGCGTTTCCCCCTGGAAGCTCCCTCGTGCGCTCTCCTGTTCCGACCCTGC
CGCTTACCGGATACCTGTCCGCCTTTCTCCCTTCGGGAAGCGTGGCGCTTTCTCATAGCTCACGCTGTAG
GTATCTCAGTTCGGTGTAGGTCGTTCGCTCCAAGCTGGGCTGTGTGCACGAACCCCCCGTTCAGCCCGAC
CGCTGCGCCTTATCCGGTAACTATCGTCTTGAGTCCAACCCGGTAAGACACGACTTATCGCCACTGGCAG
CAGCCACTGGTAACAGGATTAGCAGAGCGAGGTATGTAGGCGGTGCTACAGAGTTCTTGAAGTGGTGGCC
TAACTACGGCTACACTAGAAGAACAGTATTTGGTATCTGCGCTCTGCTGAAGCCAGTTACCTTCGGAAAA
AGAGTTGGTAGCTCTTGATCCGGCAAACAAACCACCGCTGGTAGCGGTGGTTTTTTTGTTTGCAAGCAGC
AGATTACGCGCAGAAAAAAAGGATCTCAAGAAGATCCTTTGATCTTTTCTACGGGGTCTGACGCTCAGTG
GAACGAAAACTCACGTTAAGGGATTTTGGTCATGAGATTATCAAAAAGGATCTTCACCTAGATCCTTTTA
AATTAAAAATGAAGTTTTAAATCAATCTAAAGTATATATGAGTAAACTTGGTCTGACAGCTCGAGGCTTG
GATTCTCACCAATAAAAAACGCCCGGCGGCAACCGAGCGTTCTGAACAAATCCAGATGGAGTTCTGAGGT
CATTACTGGATCTATCAACAGGAGTCCAAGCGAGCTCGATATCAAATTACGCCCCGCCCTGCCACTCGTC
GCAGTACTGTTGTAATTCATTAAGCATTCTGCCGACATGGAAGCCATCACAAACGGCATGATGAACCTGA
ATCGCCAGCGGCATCAGCACCTTGTCGCCTTGCGTATAATATTTGCCCATGGTGAAAACGGGGGCGAAGA
AGTTGTCCATATTGGCCACGTTTAAATCAAAACTGGTGAAACTCACCCAGGGATTGGCTGATACGAAAAA
CATATTCTCAATAAACCCTTTAGGGAAATAGGCCAGGTTTTCACCGTAACACGCCACATCTTGCGAATAT
ATGTGTAGAAACTGCCGGAAATCGTCGTGGTATTCACTCCAGAGTGATGAAAACGTTTCAGTTTGCTCAT
GGAAAACGGTGTAACAAGGGTGAACACTATCCCATATCACCAGCTCACCGTCTTTCATTGCCATACGAAA
TTCCGGATGAGCATTCATCAGGCGGGCAAGAATGTGAATAAAGGCCGGATAAAACTTGTGCTTATTTTTC
TTTACGGTCTTTAAAAAGGCCGTAATATCCAGCTGAACGGTCTGGTTATAGGTACATTGAGCAACTGACT
GAAATGCCTCAAAATGTTCTTTACGATGCCATTGGGATATATCAACGGTGGTATATCCAGTGATTTTTTT
CTCCATTTTAGCTTCCTTAGCTCCTGAAAATCTCGATAACTCAAAAAATACGCCCGGTAGTGATCTTATT
TCATTATGGTGAAAGTTGGAACCTCTTACGTGCCCGATCAACTCGAGTGCCACCTGACGTCTAAGAAACC
ATTATTATCATGACATTAACCTATAAAAATAGGCGTATCACGAGGCAGAATTTCAGATAAAAAAAATCCT
TAGCTTTCGCTAAGGATGATTTCTGGAATTCGCGGCCGCTTCTAGAGCGATGAGT
Features (pLannotate 1.2.2; 8 found; start..end, strand, type, name):
     79..98      +  misc_feature   BioBrick suffix: universal suffix for all parts
     99..156     +  terminator     his operon terminator: This putative transcriptin terminator from the E. coli his operon has a 2-bp deletion introduced during synthesis. Its efficiency has not been determined.
    351..939     -  rep_origin     ori: high-copy-number ColE1/pMB1/pBR322/pUC origin of replication
   1122..1216    -  terminator     lambda t0 terminator: transcription terminator from phage lambda
   1240..1896    -  CDS            cat: CAT_ECOLX - Experimental evidence at protein level: Swiss-Prot protein existence level 1. This enzyme is an effector of chloramphenicol resistance in bacteria. From Escherichia coli. This protein is used as a marker in many commonly used cloning vectors, such as pACYC184.
   1897..1994    -  promoter       cat promoter: promoter of the E. coli cat gene encoding chloramphenicol acetyltransferase
   2080..2123    -  terminator     bacterial terminator: putative bacterial transcription terminator
   2126..2147    +  misc_feature   BioBrick prefix: BioBrick prefix for parts that do not start with "ATG"
