[The description below was written by a language model from this plasmid's Addgene catalogue record and pLannotate feature annotations shown in this document.]
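Description:
pME_Cp_0_2_072_Synthetic_promoter_16 is a small (about 2.2 kb) synthetic-biology part plasmid that stores a single regulatory element for a modular cloning toolkit aimed at engineering the Chlamydomonas chloroplast. It is built on the pME_Cp_UAV_GFP backbone, whose name suggests a universal acceptor vector with a GFP dropout cassette, although the record does not state this and no GFP feature is annotated in the finished plasmid. The insert is a 54 bp synthetic promoter, number 16 in a series, designed on the basis of the Chlamydomonas rrn16 (chloroplast 16S ribosomal RNA) promoter. It was introduced through BsaI sites that were destroyed during cloning, as is typical of Golden Gate style Type IIS assembly. The promoter itself is too short and novel to be picked up by automated annotation, so it does not appear in the feature table. By elimination it probably lies in the unannotated stretch spanning the sequence origin, between the BioBrick prefix and suffix.

The rest of the plasmid is bacterial maintenance machinery. A high-copy ColE1/pUC-type origin supports replication in E. coli, and a cat gene encoding chloramphenicol acetyltransferase, driven by its own promoter and followed by the lambda t0 terminator, provides chloramphenicol selection. A his operon terminator and another putative bacterial terminator sit just outside the BioBrick prefix and suffix, which should insulate the part from read-through transcription. The plasmid carries no reporter, coding sequence or chloroplast homology arms of its own, so it serves as a source of the promoter part. The part would be combined with other modules into transcription units to test or tune plastid gene expression.
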