Addgene plasmid #235822: pME_Cp_0_2_072_Synthetic_promoter_16
Purpose: Synthetic promoter 16 based on Chlamydomonas rrn16 promoter
Depositing lab: Tobias Erb. Depositing organization: Max Planck Institute for Terrestrial Microbiology. Publication: A modular high-throughput approach for advancing synthetic biology in the chloroplast of Chlamydomonas. Inckemann RM, Chotel T, Burgis M, Brinkmann CK, Andreas L, Baumann J, Sharma P, Klose M, Barrett J, Ries F, Paczia N, Glatter T, Mackinder LCM, Willmund F, Erb TJ. Nat Plants. 2025 Nov;11(11):2332-2349. doi: 10.1038/s41477-025-02126-2. Epub 2025 Nov 3. PubMed 41184475.
Backbone
  Vector backbone: pME_Cp_UAV_GFP
  Backbone size w/o insert (bp): 2101
  Vector type: Synthetic Biology
Growth in bacteria
  Bacterial resistance: Chloramphenicol, 25 μg/mL
  Growth temperature: 37°C
  Growth strain: DH5alpha
  Copy number: High Copy
Gene/Insert
  Gene/Insert name: Synthetic promoter 16
  Species: Synthetic
  Insert size (bp): 54
  Mutation: none
  Cloning method: Restriction Enzyme; 5′ cloning site BsaI (destroyed during cloning); 3′ cloning site BsaI (destroyed during cloning)
  Sequencing primers: 5′ CGTATCACGAGGCAGAATTTC; 3′ CCTGCATAACGCGAAGTAATC
Terms and licenses: Academic/Nonprofit Terms; Industry Terms: Not Available to Industry
Depositor comments: Please visit https://doi.org/10.1101/2024.05.08.593163 for bioRxiv preprint.
How to cite: pME_Cp_0_2_072_Synthetic_promoter_16 was a gift from Tobias Erb (Addgene plasmid # 235822 ; http://n2t.net/addgene:235822 ; RRID:Addgene_235822)
